# Supplementary material for: Sensitive and quantitative detection of MHC-I displayed neoepitopes using a semi-automated workflow and TOMAHAQ mass spectrometry
Source: bioRxiv preprint, doi:10.1101/2020.12.16.423097, version 1 (2020-12-17)
Supplement: Supplemental Files [file 423097_file04.zip › Supplementary Files copy/pBIND_FKBP12F36V-Adpgk304M-tGFP_puro.gb]

LOCUS       pBIND_FKBP12F36V        9203 bp    DNA        circular     29-APR-2020
DEFINITION  synthetic circular DNA
ACCESSION   .
VERSION     .
KEYWORDS    .
SOURCE      synthetic DNA construct
  ORGANISM  recombinant plasmid
REFERENCE   1  (bases 1 to 9203)
  AUTHORS   Genentech
  TITLE     Direct Submission
  JOURNAL   Exported Apr 5, 2019 from SnapGene 4.2.6 http://www.snapgene.com
COMMENT     
COMMENT     ApEinfo:methylated:1
FEATURES             Location/Qualifiers
     source          1..9203
                     /organism="recombinant plasmid"
                     /mol_type="other DNA"
                     /locus_tag="source:recombinant plasmid"
                     /label="source:recombinant plasmid"
                     /ApEinfo_label="source:recombinant plasmid"
                     /ApEinfo_fwdcolor="pink"
                     /ApEinfo_revcolor="pink"
                     /ApEinfo_graphicformat="arrow_data {{0 0.5 0 1 2 0 0 -1 0
                     -0.5} {} 0} width 5 offset 0"
     primer_bind     379..395
                     /note="common sequencing primer, one of multiple similar
                     variants"
                     /locus_tag="M13 fwd"
                     /label="M13 fwd"
                     /ApEinfo_label="M13 fwd"
                     /ApEinfo_fwdcolor="#14c0bd"
                     /ApEinfo_revcolor="#4ec02b"
                     /ApEinfo_graphicformat="arrow_data {{0 0.5 0 1 2 0 0 -1 0
                     -0.5} {} 0} width 5 offset 0"
     misc_feature    401..401
                     /locus_tag="EcoRI killer"
                     /label="EcoRI killer"
                     /ApEinfo_label="EcoRI killer"
                     /ApEinfo_fwdcolor="#7eff74"
                     /ApEinfo_revcolor="#7eff74"
                     /ApEinfo_graphicformat="arrow_data {{0 0.5 0 1 2 0 0 -1 0
                     -0.5} {} 0} width 5 offset 0"
     protein_bind    complement(445..682)
                     /bound_moiety="PB"
                     /locus_tag="PB 3'ITR + Internal Domain"
                     /label="PB 3'ITR + Internal Domain"
                     /ApEinfo_label="PB 3'ITR + Internal Domain"
                     /ApEinfo_fwdcolor="pink"
                     /ApEinfo_revcolor="pink"
                     /ApEinfo_graphicformat="arrow_data {{0 0.5 0 1 2 0 0 -1 0
                     -0.5} {} 0} width 5 offset 0"
     enhancer        719..950
                     /locus_tag="core insul"
                     /label="core insul"
                     /ApEinfo_label="core insul"
                     /ApEinfo_fwdcolor="#5ac3fa"
                     /ApEinfo_revcolor="#5ac3fa"
                     /ApEinfo_graphicformat="arrow_data {{0 0.5 0 1 2 0 0 -1 0
                     -0.5} {} 0} width 5 offset 0"
     misc_feature    1084..1469
                     /note="Clone as a ClaI-AgeI-NheI fragment - to kill
                     existing SpeI"
                     /locus_tag="ClaI_SpeI fragment PCR clone"
                     /label="ClaI_SpeI fragment PCR clone"
                     /ApEinfo_label="ClaI_SpeI fragment PCR clone"
                     /ApEinfo_fwdcolor="#7eff74"
                     /ApEinfo_revcolor="#7eff74"
                     /ApEinfo_graphicformat="arrow_data {{0 0.5 0 1 2 0 0 -1 0
                     -0.5} {} 0} width 5 offset 0"
     promoter        1090..1468
                     /note="3rd-generation Tet-responsive promoter that can be
                     activated by binding of Tet-On(R) 3G"
                     /locus_tag="TRE3G promoter"
                     /label="TRE3G promoter"
                     /ApEinfo_label="TRE3G promoter"
                     /ApEinfo_fwdcolor="#346ee0"
                     /ApEinfo_revcolor="#346ee0"
                     /ApEinfo_graphicformat="arrow_data {{0 0.5 0 1 2 0 0 -1 0
                     -0.5} {} 0} width 5 offset 0"
     protein_bind    1098..1116
                     /gene="tetO"
                     /bound_moiety="tetracycline repressor TetR"
                     /note="bacterial operator O2 for the tetR and tetA genes"
                     /locus_tag="tet operator"
                     /label="tet operator"
                     /ApEinfo_label="tet operator"
                     /ApEinfo_fwdcolor="pink"
                     /ApEinfo_revcolor="pink"
                     /ApEinfo_graphicformat="arrow_data {{0 0.5 0 1 2 0 0 -1 0
                     -0.5} {} 0} width 5 offset 0"
     protein_bind    1134..1152
                     /gene="tetO"
                     /bound_moiety="tetracycline repressor TetR"
                     /note="bacterial operator O2 for the tetR and tetA genes"
                     /locus_tag="tet operator(1)"
                     /label="tet operator(1)"
                     /ApEinfo_label="tet operator"
                     /ApEinfo_fwdcolor="pink"
                     /ApEinfo_revcolor="pink"
                     /ApEinfo_graphicformat="arrow_data {{0 0.5 0 1 2 0 0 -1 0
                     -0.5} {} 0} width 5 offset 0"
     protein_bind    1170..1188
                     /gene="tetO"
                     /bound_moiety="tetracycline repressor TetR"
                     /note="bacterial operator O2 for the tetR and tetA genes"
                     /locus_tag="tet operator(2)"
                     /label="tet operator(2)"
                     /ApEinfo_label="tet operator"
                     /ApEinfo_fwdcolor="pink"
                     /ApEinfo_revcolor="pink"
                     /ApEinfo_graphicformat="arrow_data {{0 0.5 0 1 2 0 0 -1 0
                     -0.5} {} 0} width 5 offset 0"
     protein_bind    1206..1224
                     /gene="tetO"
                     /bound_moiety="tetracycline repressor TetR"
                     /note="bacterial operator O2 for the tetR and tetA genes"
                     /locus_tag="tet operator(3)"
                     /label="tet operator(3)"
                     /ApEinfo_label="tet operator"
                     /ApEinfo_fwdcolor="pink"
                     /ApEinfo_revcolor="pink"
                     /ApEinfo_graphicformat="arrow_data {{0 0.5 0 1 2 0 0 -1 0
                     -0.5} {} 0} width 5 offset 0"
     protein_bind    1242..1260
                     /gene="tetO"
                     /bound_moiety="tetracycline repressor TetR"
                     /note="bacterial operator O2 for the tetR and tetA genes"
                     /locus_tag="tet operator(4)"
                     /label="tet operator(4)"
                     /ApEinfo_label="tet operator"
                     /ApEinfo_fwdcolor="pink"
                     /ApEinfo_revcolor="pink"
                     /ApEinfo_graphicformat="arrow_data {{0 0.5 0 1 2 0 0 -1 0
                     -0.5} {} 0} width 5 offset 0"
     protein_bind    1278..1296
                     /gene="tetO"
                     /bound_moiety="tetracycline repressor TetR"
                     /note="bacterial operator O2 for the tetR and tetA genes"
                     /locus_tag="tet operator(5)"
                     /label="tet operator(5)"
                     /ApEinfo_label="tet operator"
                     /ApEinfo_fwdcolor="pink"
                     /ApEinfo_revcolor="pink"
                     /ApEinfo_graphicformat="arrow_data {{0 0.5 0 1 2 0 0 -1 0
                     -0.5} {} 0} width 5 offset 0"
     protein_bind    1314..1332
                     /gene="tetO"
                     /bound_moiety="tetracycline repressor TetR"
                     /note="bacterial operator O2 for the tetR and tetA genes"
                     /locus_tag="tet operator(6)"
                     /label="tet operator(6)"
                     /ApEinfo_label="tet operator"
                     /ApEinfo_fwdcolor="pink"
                     /ApEinfo_revcolor="pink"
                     /ApEinfo_graphicformat="arrow_data {{0 0.5 0 1 2 0 0 -1 0
                     -0.5} {} 0} width 5 offset 0"
     gene            1475..1477
                     /gene="FKBP1A"
                     /gene_synonym="FKBP-12; FKBP-1A; FKBP1; FKBP12; PKC12;
                     PKCI2; PPIASE"
                     /note="FKBP prolyl isomerase 1A"
                     /db_xref="GeneID:2280"
                     /db_xref="HGNC:HGNC:3711"
                     /db_xref="MIM:186945"
                     /locus_tag="FKBP1A"
                     /label="FKBP1A"
                     /ApEinfo_label="FKBP1A"
                     /ApEinfo_fwdcolor="#ff797d"
                     /ApEinfo_revcolor="#ff102f"
                     /ApEinfo_graphicformat="arrow_data {{0 0.5 0 1 2 0 0 -1 0
                     -0.5} {} 0} width 5 offset 0"
     exon            1475..1477
                     /gene="FKBP1A"
                     /gene_synonym="FKBP-12; FKBP-1A; FKBP1; FKBP12; PKC12;
                     PKCI2; PPIASE"
                     /inference="alignment:same species:2.1.0"
                     /locus_tag="FKBP1A(1)"
                     /label="FKBP1A(1)"
                     /ApEinfo_label="FKBP1A"
                     /ApEinfo_fwdcolor="#c83a90"
                     /ApEinfo_revcolor="#c83a90"
                     /ApEinfo_graphicformat="arrow_data {{0 0.5 0 1 2 0 0 -1 0
                     -0.5} {} 0} width 5 offset 0"
     CDS             1475..1477
                     /codon_start=1
                     /gene="FKBP1A"
                     /gene_synonym="FKBP-12; FKBP-1A; FKBP1; FKBP12; PKC12;
                     PKCI2; PPIASE"
                     /product="peptidyl-prolyl cis-trans isomerase FKBP1A
                     isoform a"
                     /EC_number="5.2.1.8"
                     /note="isoform a is encoded by transcript variant 1;
                     calstabin-1; FK506-binding protein, T-cell, 12-kD; protein
                     kinase C inhibitor 2; rotamase; immunophilin FKBP12;
                     FK506-binding protein 1; peptidyl-prolyl cis-trans
                     isomerase FKBP1A; FKBP12-Exip3; FK506 binding protein12;
                     FK506-binding protein 12; 12 kDa FKBP; PPIase FKBP1A; 12
                     kDa FK506-binding protein; FK506 binding protein 1A,
                     12kDa; FK506-binding protein 1A"
                     /db_xref="CCDS:CCDS13014.1"
                     /db_xref="GeneID:2280"
                     /db_xref="HGNC:HGNC:3711"
                     /db_xref="MIM:186945"
                     /protein_id="NP_000792.1"
                     /translation="M"
                     /locus_tag="FKBP1A(2)"
                     /label="FKBP1A(2)"
                     /ApEinfo_label="FKBP1A"
                     /ApEinfo_fwdcolor="#e9d024"
                     /ApEinfo_revcolor="#e9d024"
                     /ApEinfo_graphicformat="arrow_data {{0 0.5 0 1 2 0 0 -1 0
                     -0.5} {} 0} width 5 offset 0"
     CDS             1478..1798
                     /codon_start=1
                     /product="F36V mutant of FK506-binding protein FKBP12"
                     /note="FKBP-V"
                     /note="binds synthetic ligands that do not bind wild-type
                     FKBP"
                     /translation="GVQVETISPGDGRTFPKRGQTCVVHYTGMLEDGKKVDSSRDRNK
                     P
                     FKFMLGKQEVIRGWEEGVAQMSVGQRAKLTISPDYAYGATGHPGIIPPHATLVFDVEL
                     L KLE"
                     /locus_tag="F36V mutant of FK506-binding protein FKBP12"
                     /label="F36V mutant of FK506-binding protein FKBP12"
                     /ApEinfo_label="F36V mutant of FK506-binding protein
                     FKBP12"
                     /ApEinfo_fwdcolor="#e9d024"
                     /ApEinfo_revcolor="#e9d024"
                     /ApEinfo_graphicformat="arrow_data {{0 0.5 0 1 2 0 0 -1 0
                     -0.5} {} 0} width 5 offset 0"
     CDS             1583..1585
                     /codon_start=1
                     /translation="V"
                     /locus_tag="F36V"
                     /label="F36V"
                     /ApEinfo_label="F36V"
                     /ApEinfo_fwdcolor="#e9d024"
                     /ApEinfo_revcolor="#e9d024"
                     /ApEinfo_graphicformat="arrow_data {{0 0.5 0 1 2 0 0 -1 0
                     -0.5} {} 0} width 5 offset 0"
     misc_feature    1799..1828
                     /locus_tag="Flexible Linker"
                     /label="Flexible Linker"
                     /ApEinfo_label="Flexible Linker"
                     /ApEinfo_fwdcolor="#7eff74"
                     /ApEinfo_revcolor="#7eff74"
                     /ApEinfo_graphicformat="arrow_data {{0 0.5 0 1 2 0 0 -1 0
                     -0.5} {} 0} width 5 offset 0"
     CDS             1829..3313
                     /codon_start=1
                     /gene="Adpgk"
                     /gene_synonym="2610017G09Rik; Adp-gk; C77577"
                     /product="ADP-dependent glucokinase isoform 1 precursor"
                     /EC_number="2.7.1.147"
                     /note="isoform 1 precursor is encoded by transcript
                     variant 1; ATP-dependent glucokinase"
                     /db_xref="CCDS:CCDS23248.1"
                     /db_xref="GeneID:72141"
                     /db_xref="MGI:MGI:1919391"
                     /protein_id="NP_082397.1"
                     /translation="ALWRGSACAGFLALAVGCVFLLEPELPGTALRSLWSSLRLGPAP
                     V
                     PVGPLSPESRLAAAWDALIAQPARRWRRVAVGVNACVDVVISGVKLLQALGLSPGSGK
                     D
                     HAILHSRSDLEEAFLYFMGKGAAAERFFSDKETFHDIAQAASEFPGAQHYVGGNAALI
                     G
                     QRFAANTDLKVLLCGPIGPKLHELLDDNVFVPPESLQEEDEFHLILEYLAGEEWGPFK
                     A
                     PHANRFIFSHDLSNGAMNMLEVFVSSLEEFQPDLVVLSGLHMMEGQSKELQRKRLLEV
                     V
                     TAISDIPTGIPVHLELASMTNMELMSSIVHQQVFPTVASLGLNEQELLFLSQSASGPH
                     A
                     SLSSWDGVPDVGMVSDILFWILKEHGRSENRASDLTRIHFHTLVYHILATVDGHWANQ
                     L
                     AAVAAGARVAGTQACATETIDTNRVSLRAPQEFTTSHLESGSRIVLNPDKPVVEWHRE
                     G ITFHFTPVLVCKDPVRTVGLGDAISAEGLFYSEARPD"
                     /locus_tag="Adpgk"
                     /label="Adpgk"
                     /ApEinfo_label="Adpgk"
                     /ApEinfo_fwdcolor="#e9d024"
                     /ApEinfo_revcolor="#e9d024"
                     /ApEinfo_graphicformat="arrow_data {{0 0.5 0 1 2 0 0 -1 0
                     -0.5} {} 0} width 5 offset 0"
     gene            1829..3313
                     /gene="Adpgk"
                     /gene_synonym="2610017G09Rik; Adp-gk; C77577"
                     /note="ADP-dependent glucokinase"
                     /db_xref="GeneID:72141"
                     /db_xref="MGI:MGI:1919391"
                     /locus_tag="Adpgk(1)"
                     /label="Adpgk(1)"
                     /ApEinfo_label="Adpgk"
                     /ApEinfo_fwdcolor="#ff797d"
                     /ApEinfo_revcolor="#ff102f"
                     /ApEinfo_graphicformat="arrow_data {{0 0.5 0 1 2 0 0 -1 0
                     -0.5} {} 0} width 5 offset 0"
     exon            1829..2058
                     /gene="Adpgk"
                     /gene_synonym="2610017G09Rik; Adp-gk; C77577"
                     /inference="alignment:same species:2.1.0"
                     /locus_tag="Adpgk(2)"
                     /label="Adpgk(2)"
                     /ApEinfo_label="Adpgk"
                     /ApEinfo_fwdcolor="#c83a90"
                     /ApEinfo_revcolor="#c83a90"
                     /ApEinfo_graphicformat="arrow_data {{0 0.5 0 1 2 0 0 -1 0
                     -0.5} {} 0} width 5 offset 0"
     sig_peptide     1829..1891
                     /gene="Adpgk"
                     /gene_synonym="2610017G09Rik; Adp-gk; C77577"
                     /note="{ECO:0000255}; propagated from UniProtKB/Swiss-Prot
                     (Q8VDL4.2)"
                     /experiment="experimental evidence, no additional details
                     recorded"
                     /locus_tag="Adpgk(3)"
                     /label="Adpgk(3)"
                     /ApEinfo_label="Adpgk"
                     /ApEinfo_fwdcolor="pink"
                     /ApEinfo_revcolor="pink"
                     /ApEinfo_graphicformat="arrow_data {{0 0.5 0 1 2 0 0 -1 0
                     -0.5} {} 0} width 5 offset 0"
     mat_peptide     1880..3313
                     /gene="Adpgk"
                     /gene_synonym="2610017G09Rik; Adp-gk; C77577"
                     /product="ADP-dependent glucokinase isoform 1"
                     /locus_tag="ADP-dependent glucokinase isoform 1"
                     /label="ADP-dependent glucokinase isoform 1"
                     /ApEinfo_label="ADP-dependent glucokinase isoform 1"
                     /ApEinfo_fwdcolor="pink"
                     /ApEinfo_revcolor="pink"
                     /ApEinfo_graphicformat="arrow_data {{0 0.5 0 1 2 0 0 -1 0
                     -0.5} {} 0} width 5 offset 0"
     exon            2059..2284
                     /gene="Adpgk"
                     /gene_synonym="2610017G09Rik; Adp-gk; C77577"
                     /inference="alignment:same species:2.1.0"
                     /locus_tag="Adpgk(4)"
                     /label="Adpgk(4)"
                     /ApEinfo_label="Adpgk"
                     /ApEinfo_fwdcolor="#c83a90"
                     /ApEinfo_revcolor="#c83a90"
                     /ApEinfo_graphicformat="arrow_data {{0 0.5 0 1 2 0 0 -1 0
                     -0.5} {} 0} width 5 offset 0"
     exon            2285..2347
                     /gene="Adpgk"
                     /gene_synonym="2610017G09Rik; Adp-gk; C77577"
                     /inference="alignment:same species:2.1.0"
                     /locus_tag="Adpgk(5)"
                     /label="Adpgk(5)"
                     /ApEinfo_label="Adpgk"
                     /ApEinfo_fwdcolor="#c83a90"
                     /ApEinfo_revcolor="#c83a90"
                     /ApEinfo_graphicformat="arrow_data {{0 0.5 0 1 2 0 0 -1 0
                     -0.5} {} 0} width 5 offset 0"
     exon            2348..2468
                     /gene="Adpgk"
                     /gene_synonym="2610017G09Rik; Adp-gk; C77577"
                     /inference="alignment:same species:2.1.0"
                     /locus_tag="Adpgk(6)"
                     /label="Adpgk(6)"
                     /ApEinfo_label="Adpgk"
                     /ApEinfo_fwdcolor="#c83a90"
                     /ApEinfo_revcolor="#c83a90"
                     /ApEinfo_graphicformat="arrow_data {{0 0.5 0 1 2 0 0 -1 0
                     -0.5} {} 0} width 5 offset 0"
     exon            2469..2665
                     /gene="Adpgk"
                     /gene_synonym="2610017G09Rik; Adp-gk; C77577"
                     /inference="alignment:same species:2.1.0"
                     /locus_tag="Adpgk(7)"
                     /label="Adpgk(7)"
                     /ApEinfo_label="Adpgk"
                     /ApEinfo_fwdcolor="#c83a90"
                     /ApEinfo_revcolor="#c83a90"
                     /ApEinfo_graphicformat="arrow_data {{0 0.5 0 1 2 0 0 -1 0
                     -0.5} {} 0} width 5 offset 0"
     exon            2666..2764
                     /gene="Adpgk"
                     /gene_synonym="2610017G09Rik; Adp-gk; C77577"
                     /inference="alignment:same species:2.1.0"
                     /locus_tag="Adpgk(8)"
                     /label="Adpgk(8)"
                     /ApEinfo_label="Adpgk"
                     /ApEinfo_fwdcolor="#c83a90"
                     /ApEinfo_revcolor="#c83a90"
                     /ApEinfo_graphicformat="arrow_data {{0 0.5 0 1 2 0 0 -1 0
                     -0.5} {} 0} width 5 offset 0"
     CDS             2735..2737
                     /codon_start=1
                     /translation="M"
                     /locus_tag="R304M"
                     /label="R304M"
                     /ApEinfo_label="R304M"
                     /ApEinfo_fwdcolor="#e9d024"
                     /ApEinfo_revcolor="#e9d024"
                     /ApEinfo_graphicformat="arrow_data {{0 0.5 0 1 2 0 0 -1 0
                     -0.5} {} 0} width 5 offset 0"
     exon            2765..3313
                     /gene="Adpgk"
                     /gene_synonym="2610017G09Rik; Adp-gk; C77577"
                     /inference="alignment:same species:2.1.0"
                     /locus_tag="Adpgk(9)"
                     /label="Adpgk(9)"
                     /ApEinfo_label="Adpgk"
                     /ApEinfo_fwdcolor="#c83a90"
                     /ApEinfo_revcolor="#c83a90"
                     /ApEinfo_graphicformat="arrow_data {{0 0.5 0 1 2 0 0 -1 0
                     -0.5} {} 0} width 5 offset 0"
     misc_feature    3314..3343
                     /locus_tag="co_flexible linker"
                     /label="co_flexible linker"
                     /ApEinfo_label="co_flexible linker"
                     /ApEinfo_fwdcolor="#7eff74"
                     /ApEinfo_revcolor="#7eff74"
                     /ApEinfo_graphicformat="arrow_data {{0 0.5 0 1 2 0 0 -1 0
                     -0.5} {} 0} width 5 offset 0"
     misc_feature    3314..3343
                     /locus_tag="exon"
                     /label="exon"
                     /ApEinfo_label="exon"
                     /ApEinfo_fwdcolor="#7eff74"
                     /ApEinfo_revcolor="#7eff74"
                     /ApEinfo_graphicformat="arrow_data {{0 0.5 0 1 2 0 0 -1 0
                     -0.5} {} 0} width 5 offset 0"
     CDS             3344..4036
                     /codon_start=1
                     /product="improved green fluorescent protein from
                     Pontellina plumata (Evdokimov et al., 2006)"
                     /note="mammalian codon-optimized"
                     /translation="ESDESGLPAMEIECRITGTLNGVEFELVGGGEGTPEQGRMTNKM
                     K
                     STKGALTFSPYLLSHVMGYGFYHFGTYPSGYENPFLHAINNGGYTNTRIEKYEDGGVL
                     H
                     VSFSYRYEAGRVIGDFKVMGTGFPEDSVIFTDKIIRSNATVEHLHPMGDNDLDGSFTR
                     T
                     FSLRDGGYYSSVVDSHMHFKSAIHPSILQNGGPMFAFRRVEEDHSNTELGIVEYQHAF
                     K TPDADAGEE"
                     /locus_tag="TurboGFP"
                     /label="TurboGFP"
                     /ApEinfo_label="TurboGFP"
                     /ApEinfo_fwdcolor="#e9d024"
                     /ApEinfo_revcolor="#e9d024"
                     /ApEinfo_graphicformat="arrow_data {{0 0.5 0 1 2 0 0 -1 0
                     -0.5} {} 0} width 5 offset 0"
     polyA_signal    4046..4094
                     /note="synthetic polyadenylation signal"
                     /locus_tag="synthetic polyadenylation signal"
                     /label="synthetic polyadenylation signal"
                     /ApEinfo_label="synthetic polyadenylation signal"
                     /ApEinfo_fwdcolor="#ff3eee"
                     /ApEinfo_revcolor="#ff3eee"
                     /ApEinfo_graphicformat="arrow_data {{0 0.5 0 1 2 0 0 -1 0
                     -0.5} {} 0} width 5 offset 0"
     promoter        4111..4611
                     /note="human phosphoglycerate kinase 1 promoter"
                     /locus_tag="hPGK promoter"
                     /label="hPGK promoter"
                     /ApEinfo_label="hPGK promoter"
                     /ApEinfo_fwdcolor="#346ee0"
                     /ApEinfo_revcolor="#346ee0"
                     /ApEinfo_graphicformat="arrow_data {{0 0.5 0 1 2 0 0 -1 0
                     -0.5} {} 0} width 5 offset 0"
     CDS             4625..5221
                     /codon_start=1
                     /gene="pac from Streptomyces alboniger"
                     /product="puromycin N-acetyltransferase"
                     /note="confers resistance to puromycin"
                     /translation="MTEYKPTVRLATRDDVPRAVRTLAAAFADYPATRHTVDPDRHIE
                     R
                     VTELQELFLTRVGLDIGKVWVADDGAAVAVWTTPESVEAGAVFAEIGPRMAELSGSRL
                     A
                     AQQQMEGLLAPHRPKEPAWFLATVGVSPDHQGKGLGSAVVLPGVEAAERAGVPAFLET
                     S APRNLPFYERLGFTVTADVEVPEGPRTWCMTRKPGA"
                     /locus_tag="PuroR"
                     /label="PuroR"
                     /ApEinfo_label="PuroR"
                     /ApEinfo_fwdcolor="#e9d024"
                     /ApEinfo_revcolor="#e9d024"
                     /ApEinfo_graphicformat="arrow_data {{0 0.5 0 1 2 0 0 -1 0
                     -0.5} {} 0} width 5 offset 0"
     CDS             5231..5284
                     /codon_start=1
                     /product="2A peptide from Thosea asigna virus capsid
                     protein"
                     /note="Eukaryotic ribosomes fail to insert a peptide bond
                     between the Gly and Pro residues, yielding separate
                     polypeptides."
                     /translation="EGRGSLLTCGDVEENPGP"
                     /locus_tag="T2A"
                     /label="T2A"
                     /ApEinfo_label="T2A"
                     /ApEinfo_fwdcolor="#e9d024"
                     /ApEinfo_revcolor="#e9d024"
                     /ApEinfo_graphicformat="arrow_data {{0 0.5 0 1 2 0 0 -1 0
                     -0.5} {} 0} width 5 offset 0"
     CDS             5285..6031
                     /codon_start=1
                     /product="modified rtTA protein that binds tightly to
                     promoters containing the tet operator in the presence of
                     doxycycline"
                     /translation="MSRLDKSKVINSALELLNGVGIEGLTTRKLAQKLGVEQPTLYWH
                     V
                     KNKRALLDALPIEMLDRHHTHSCPLEGESWQDFLRNNAKSYRCALLSHRDGAKVHLGT
                     R
                     PTEKQYETLENQLAFLCQQGFSLENALYALSAVGHFTLGCVLEEQEHQVAKEERETPT
                     T
                     DSMPPLLKQAIELFDRQGAEPAFLFGLELIICGLEKQLKCESGGPTDALDDFDLDMLP
                     A DALDDFDLDMLPADALDDFDLDMLPG"
                     /locus_tag="Tet-On(R) 3G"
                     /label="Tet-On(R) 3G"
                     /ApEinfo_label="Tet-On(R) 3G"
                     /ApEinfo_fwdcolor="#e9d024"
                     /ApEinfo_revcolor="#e9d024"
                     /ApEinfo_graphicformat="arrow_data {{0 0.5 0 1 2 0 0 -1 0
                     -0.5} {} 0} width 5 offset 0"
     polyA_signal    6038..6159
                     /note="SV40 polyadenylation signal"
                     /locus_tag="SV40 poly(A) signal"
                     /label="SV40 poly(A) signal"
                     /ApEinfo_label="SV40 poly(A) signal"
                     /ApEinfo_fwdcolor="#ff3eee"
                     /ApEinfo_revcolor="#ff3eee"
                     /ApEinfo_graphicformat="arrow_data {{0 0.5 0 1 2 0 0 -1 0
                     -0.5} {} 0} width 5 offset 0"
     enhancer        6256..6486
                     /locus_tag="core insul(1)"
                     /label="core insul(1)"
                     /ApEinfo_label="core insul(1)"
                     /ApEinfo_fwdcolor="#5ac3fa"
                     /ApEinfo_revcolor="#5ac3fa"
                     /ApEinfo_graphicformat="arrow_data {{0 0.5 0 1 2 0 0 -1 0
                     -0.5} {} 0} width 5 offset 0"
     promoter        complement(6528..6546)
                     /note="promoter for bacteriophage T3 RNA polymerase"
                     /locus_tag="T3 promoter"
                     /label="T3 promoter"
                     /ApEinfo_label="T3 promoter"
                     /ApEinfo_fwdcolor="#346ee0"
                     /ApEinfo_revcolor="#346ee0"
                     /ApEinfo_graphicformat="arrow_data {{0 0.5 0 1 2 0 0 -1 0
                     -0.5} {} 0} width 5 offset 0"
     promoter        6553..6571
                     /note="promoter for bacteriophage T7 RNA polymerase"
                     /locus_tag="T7 promoter"
                     /label="T7 promoter"
                     /ApEinfo_label="T7 promoter"
                     /ApEinfo_fwdcolor="#346ee0"
                     /ApEinfo_revcolor="#346ee0"
                     /ApEinfo_graphicformat="arrow_data {{0 0.5 0 1 2 0 0 -1 0
                     -0.5} {} 0} width 5 offset 0"
     protein_bind    6622..6930
                     /bound_moiety="PB"
                     /locus_tag="PB 5'ITR + Internal Domain"
                     /label="PB 5'ITR + Internal Domain"
                     /ApEinfo_label="PB 5'ITR + Internal Domain"
                     /ApEinfo_fwdcolor="pink"
                     /ApEinfo_revcolor="pink"
                     /ApEinfo_graphicformat="arrow_data {{0 0.5 0 1 2 0 0 -1 0
                     -0.5} {} 0} width 5 offset 0"
     misc_feature    6964..6964
                     /locus_tag="HindIII killer"
                     /label="HindIII killer"
                     /ApEinfo_label="HindIII killer"
                     /ApEinfo_fwdcolor="#7eff74"
                     /ApEinfo_revcolor="#7eff74"
                     /ApEinfo_graphicformat="arrow_data {{0 0.5 0 1 2 0 0 -1 0
                     -0.5} {} 0} width 5 offset 0"
     primer_bind     complement(6982..6998)
                     /note="common sequencing primer, one of multiple similar
                     variants"
                     /locus_tag="M13 rev"
                     /label="M13 rev"
                     /ApEinfo_label="M13 rev"
                     /ApEinfo_fwdcolor="#14c0bd"
                     /ApEinfo_revcolor="#4ec02b"
                     /ApEinfo_graphicformat="arrow_data {{0 0.5 0 1 2 0 0 -1 0
                     -0.5} {} 0} width 5 offset 0"
     protein_bind    7006..7022
                     /bound_moiety="lac repressor encoded by lacI"
                     /note="The lac repressor binds to the lac operator to
                     inhibit transcription in E. coli. This inhibition can be
                     relieved by adding lactose or
                     isopropyl-beta-D-thiogalactopyranoside (IPTG)."
                     /locus_tag="lac operator"
                     /label="lac operator"
                     /ApEinfo_label="lac operator"
                     /ApEinfo_fwdcolor="pink"
                     /ApEinfo_revcolor="pink"
                     /ApEinfo_graphicformat="arrow_data {{0 0.5 0 1 2 0 0 -1 0
                     -0.5} {} 0} width 5 offset 0"
     promoter        complement(7030..7060)
                     /note="promoter for the E. coli lac operon"
                     /locus_tag="lac promoter"
                     /label="lac promoter"
                     /ApEinfo_label="lac promoter"
                     /ApEinfo_fwdcolor="#346ee0"
                     /ApEinfo_revcolor="#346ee0"
                     /ApEinfo_graphicformat="arrow_data {{0 0.5 0 1 2 0 0 -1 0
                     -0.5} {} 0} width 5 offset 0"
     protein_bind    7075..7096
                     /bound_moiety="E. coli catabolite activator protein"
                     /note="CAP binding activates transcription in the presence
                     of cAMP."
                     /locus_tag="CAP binding site"
                     /label="CAP binding site"
                     /ApEinfo_label="CAP binding site"
                     /ApEinfo_fwdcolor="pink"
                     /ApEinfo_revcolor="pink"
                     /ApEinfo_graphicformat="arrow_data {{0 0.5 0 1 2 0 0 -1 0
                     -0.5} {} 0} width 5 offset 0"
     rep_origin      complement(7384..7972)
                     /direction=LEFT
                     /note="high-copy-number ColE1/pMB1/pBR322/pUC origin of
                     replication"
                     /locus_tag="ori"
                     /label="ori"
                     /ApEinfo_label="ori"
                     /ApEinfo_fwdcolor="#999999"
                     /ApEinfo_revcolor="#999999"
                     /ApEinfo_graphicformat="arrow_data {{0 0.5 0 1 2 0 0 -1 0
                     -0.5} {} 0} width 5 offset 0"
     CDS             complement(8143..9003)
                     /codon_start=1
                     /gene="bla"
                     /product="beta-lactamase"
                     /note="confers resistance to ampicillin, carbenicillin,
                     and related antibiotics"
                     /translation="MSIQHFRVALIPFFAAFCLPVFAHPETLVKVKDAEDQLGARVGY
                     I
                     ELDLNSGKILESFRPEERFPMMSTFKVLLCGAVLSRIDAGQEQLGRRIHYSQNDLVEY
                     S
                     PVTEKHLTDGMTVRELCSAAITMSDNTAANLLLTTIGGPKELTAFLHNMGDHVTRLDR
                     W
                     EPELNEAIPNDERDTTMPVAMATTLRKLLTGELLTLASRQQLIDWMEADKVAGPLLRS
                     A
                     LPAGWFIADKSGAGERGSRGIIAALGPDGKPSRIVVIYTTGSQATMDERNRQIAEIGA
                     S LIKHW"
                     /locus_tag="AmpR"
                     /label="AmpR"
                     /ApEinfo_label="AmpR"
                     /ApEinfo_fwdcolor="#e9d024"
                     /ApEinfo_revcolor="#e9d024"
                     /ApEinfo_graphicformat="arrow_data {{0 0.5 0 1 2 0 0 -1 0
                     -0.5} {} 0} width 5 offset 0"
     promoter        complement(9004..9108)
                     /gene="bla"
                     /locus_tag="AmpR promoter"
                     /label="AmpR promoter"
                     /ApEinfo_label="AmpR promoter"
                     /ApEinfo_fwdcolor="#346ee0"
                     /ApEinfo_revcolor="#346ee0"
                     /ApEinfo_graphicformat="arrow_data {{0 0.5 0 1 2 0 0 -1 0
                     -0.5} {} 0} width 5 offset 0"
ORIGIN
        1 tcgcgcgttt cggtgatgac ggtgaaaacc tctgacacat gcagctcccg gagacggtca
       61 cagcttgtct gtaagcggat gccgggagca gacaagcccg tcagggcgcg tcagcgggtg
      121 ttggcgggtg tcggggctgg cttaactatg cggcatcaga gcagattgta ctgagagtgc
      181 accatatgcg gtgtgaaata ccgcacagat gcgtaaggag aaaataccgc atcaggcgcc
      241 attcgccatt caggctgcgc aactgttggg aagggcgatc ggtgcgggcc tcttcgctat
      301 tacgccagct ggcgaaaggg ggatgtgctg caaggcgatt aagttgggta acgccagggt
      361 tttcccagtc acgacgttgt aaaacgacgg ccagtgaatt gggcgcgcct gctcgacacg
      421 ctgcagaaca cgcagctaga ttaaccctag aaagataatc atattgtgac gtacgttaaa
      481 gataatcatg cgtaaaattg acgcatgtgt tttatcggtc tgtatatcga ggtttattta
      541 ttaatttgaa tagatattaa gttttattat atttacactt acatactaat aataaattca
      601 acaaacaatt tatttatgtt tatttattta ttaaaaaaaa acaaaaactc aaaatttctt
      661 ctataaagta acaaaacttt tatcgaattg ctgcagcccg ggcgatccat tagtactaga
      721 gggacagccc ccccccaaag cccccaggga tgtaattacg tccctccccc gctagggggc
      781 agcagcgagc cgcccggggc tccgctccgg tccggcgctc cccccgcatc cccgagccgg
      841 cagcgtgcgg ggacagcccg ggcacgggga aggtggcacg ggatcgcttt cctctgaacg
      901 cttctcgctg ctctttgagc ctgcagacac ctggggggat acggggaaaa ggcctccaag
      961 gccagcttcc cacaataagt tgggtgaatt ttggctcatt cctcctttct ataggattga
     1021 ggtcagagct ttgtgatggc aattctgtgg aatgtgtgtc agttagggtg tggaaagtca
     1081 agcatcgatg agtttactcc ctatcagtga tagagaacgt atgaagagtt tactccctat
     1141 cagtgataga gaacgtatgc agactttact ccctatcagt gatagagaac gtataaggag
     1201 tttactccct atcagtgata gagaacgtat gaccagttta ctccctatca gtgatagaga
     1261 acgtatctac agtttactcc ctatcagtga tagagaacgt atatccagtt tactccctat
     1321 cagtgataga gaacgtataa gctttaggcg tgtacggtgg gcgcctataa aagcagagct
     1381 cgtttagtga accgtcagat cgcctggagc aattccacaa cacttttgtc ttataccaac
     1441 tttccgtacc acttcctacc ctcgtaaaac cggtatggga gtgcaggtgg aaaccatctc
     1501 cccaggagac gggcgcacct tccccaagcg cggccagacc tgcgtggtgc actacaccgg
     1561 gatgcttgaa gatggaaaga aagttgattc ctcccgggac agaaacaagc cctttaagtt
     1621 tatgctaggc aagcaggagg tgatccgagg ctgggaagaa ggggttgccc agatgagtgt
     1681 gggtcagaga gccaaactga ctatatctcc agattatgcc tatggtgcca ctgggcaccc
     1741 aggcatcatc ccaccacatg ccactctcgt cttcgatgtg gagcttctaa aactggaagg
     1801 cagcgcgggc agcgcggcgg gcagcggcgc gctgtggcgc ggctctgcgt gcgccggctt
     1861 cctggcgctg gccgtgggct gcgtgttcct gctggagccg gagctgccgg gcacggcgct
     1921 gcgctcgctc tggagctccc tgaggctggg acccgcgcca gtgcccgtgg gacctctgtc
     1981 cccggagagc cggctggcag ccgcttggga cgccctcatc gcgcagcccg cccggcgctg
     2041 gcgccgcgtg gctgtgggag tcaacgcctg tgtggatgtg gtaatctctg gcgtgaaact
     2101 cctgcaggcc ctcggcctca gtcctgggag tggaaaagat catgctattc tacactcgag
     2161 aagtgatctg gaagaagcct tcctctactt catggggaag ggagccgctg ctgagcgctt
     2221 cttcagtgat aaagagacct ttcatgacat tgcccaggct gcatctgagt ttccaggagc
     2281 tcagcattat gtaggaggaa atgctgcttt aattggacag aggtttgctg ccaacacaga
     2341 cttaaaggtt cttctttgtg gtccaattgg cccaaaactg catgaacttc ttgatgacaa
     2401 tgtgtttgtt ccaccagagt cactgcagga agaggatgag ttccacctta ttttagagta
     2461 cctggcaggg gaggagtggg gcccgtttaa agctccccat gccaaccgct tcatcttctc
     2521 tcacgacctc tccaacgggg ccatgaatat gctggaggtg tttgtgtcta gcctggagga
     2581 gttccagcct gacctggtgg tcctttctgg attgcacatg atggagggac aaagcaagga
     2641 gctccagagg aagaggctct tggaggttgt gaccgccatt tctgacatcc ccactggtat
     2701 tccagttcac ctagagctgg ccagtatgac caacatggag ctcatgagca gtattgtgca
     2761 tcagcaggtc tttcccacgg tggcttctct tgggctgaat gaacaggagc tgctgtttct
     2821 cagccagtcg gcatctggac cccatgcttc tctctcctcc tgggatggtg ttcctgatgt
     2881 gggcatggtc agtgacatcc tcttctggat cttgaaagaa catggaagga gtgaaaacag
     2941 agcctcggat ctcaccagga tccatttcca cacgctggtc taccacattc tggcaactgt
     3001 ggacggacac tgggccaacc agctcgcagc cgtagctgcg ggagctcgtg tagctgggac
     3061 acaagcctgt gccacagaaa ccatagacac caaccgagtg tctctaagag cacctcagga
     3121 gtttacgaca tcccatttgg aatccggttc caggattgta ttgaacccag ataagccagt
     3181 ggtggagtgg cacagggagg gaataacttt ccacttcaca cctgtgttgg tgtgtaaaga
     3241 ccccgttcga actgtaggcc ttggtgatgc catttccgct gaaggcctct tctattcaga
     3301 agcacgccct gatggttcag ctggatccgc tgctggttca ggcgagagcg acgagagcgg
     3361 cctgcccgcc atggagatcg agtgccgcat caccggcacc ctgaacggcg tggagttcga
     3421 gctggtgggc ggcggagagg gcacccccga gcagggccgc atgaccaaca agatgaagag
     3481 caccaaaggc gccctgacct tcagccccta cctgctgagc cacgtgatgg gctacggctt
     3541 ctaccacttc ggcacctacc ccagcggcta cgagaacccc ttcctgcacg ccatcaacaa
     3601 cggcggctac accaacaccc gcatcgagaa gtacgaggac ggcggcgtgc tgcacgtgag
     3661 cttcagctac cgctacgagg ccggccgcgt gatcggcgac ttcaaggtga tgggcaccgg
     3721 cttccccgag gacagcgtga tcttcaccga caagatcatc cgcagcaacg ccaccgtgga
     3781 gcacctgcac cccatgggcg ataacgatct ggatggcagc ttcacccgca ccttcagcct
     3841 gcgcgacggc ggctactaca gctccgtggt ggacagccac atgcacttca agagcgccat
     3901 ccaccccagc atcctgcaga acgggggccc catgttcgcc ttccgccgcg tggaggagga
     3961 tcacagcaac accgagctgg gcatcgtgga gtaccagcac gccttcaaga ccccggatgc
     4021 agatgccggt gaagaataag tcgacaataa aatatcttta ttttcattac atctgtgtgt
     4081 tggttttttg tgtgacgcgt ggggcccggg ttgcgccttt tccaaggcag ccctgggttt
     4141 gcgcagggac gcggctgctc tgggcgtggt tccgggaaac gcagcggcgc cgaccctggg
     4201 tctcgcacat tcttcacgtc cgttcgcagc gtcacccgga tcttcgccgc tacccttgtg
     4261 ggccccccgg cgacgcttcc tgctccgccc ctaagtcggg aaggttcctt gcggttcgcg
     4321 gcgtgccgga cgtgacaaac ggaagccgca cgtctcacta gtaccctcgc agacggacag
     4381 cgccagggag caatggcagc gcgccgaccg cgatgggctg tggccaatag cggctgctca
     4441 gcagggcgcg ccgagagcag cggccgggaa ggggcggtgc gggaggcggg gtgtggggcg
     4501 gtagtgtggg ccctgttcct gcccgcgcgg tgttccgcat tctgcaagcc tccggagcgc
     4561 acgtcggcag tcggctccct cgttgaccga atcaccgacc tctctcccca gggagatctc
     4621 aaccatgacc gagtacaagc ccacggtgcg cctcgccacc cgcgacgacg tccccagggc
     4681 cgtacgcacc ctcgccgccg cgttcgccga ctaccccgcc acgcgccaca ccgtcgatcc
     4741 ggaccgccac atcgagcggg tcaccgagct gcaagaactc ttcctcacgc gcgtcgggct
     4801 cgacatcggc aaggtgtggg tcgcggacga cggcgccgcc gtggcggtct ggaccacgcc
     4861 ggagagcgtc gaagcggggg cggtgttcgc cgagatcggc ccgcgcatgg ccgagttgag
     4921 cggttcccgg ctggccgcgc agcaacagat ggaaggcctc ctggcgccgc accggcccaa
     4981 ggagcccgcg tggttcctgg ccaccgtcgg cgtctcgccc gaccaccagg gcaagggtct
     5041 gggcagcgcc gtcgtgctcc ccggagtgga ggcggccgag cgcgccgggg tgcccgcctt
     5101 cctggagacc tccgcgcccc gcaacctccc cttctacgag cggctcggct tcaccgtcac
     5161 cgccgacgtc gaggtgcccg aaggaccgcg cacctggtgc atgacccgca agcccggtgc
     5221 cggaagcgga gaaggtagag gttctctcct cacttgtggt gatgttgaag aaaaccctgg
     5281 tccaatgtct agactggaca agagcaaagt cataaactct gctctggaat tactcaatgg
     5341 agtcggtatc gaaggcctga cgacaaggaa actcgctcaa aagctgggag ttgagcagcc
     5401 taccctgtac tggcacgtga agaacaagcg ggccctgctc gatgccctgc caatcgagat
     5461 gctggacagg catcataccc actcctgccc cctggaaggc gagtcatggc aagactttct
     5521 gcggaacaac gccaagtcat accgctgtgc tctcctctca catcgcgacg gggctaaagt
     5581 gcatctcggc acccgcccaa cagagaaaca gtacgaaacc ctggaaaatc agctcgcgtt
     5641 cctgtgtcag caaggcttct ccctggagaa cgcactgtac gctctgtccg ccgtgggcca
     5701 ctttacactg ggctgcgtat tggaggaaca ggagcatcaa gtagcaaaag aggaaagaga
     5761 gacacctacc accgattcta tgcccccact tctgaaacaa gcaattgagc tgttcgaccg
     5821 gcagggagcc gaacctgcct tccttttcgg cctggaacta atcatatgtg gcctggagaa
     5881 acagctaaag tgcgaaagcg gcgggccgac cgacgccctt gacgattttg acttagacat
     5941 gctcccagcc gatgcccttg acgactttga ccttgatatg ctgcctgctg acgctcttga
     6001 cgattttgac cttgacatgc tccccgggta agctagcaac ttgtttattg cagcttataa
     6061 tggttacaaa taaagcaata gcatcacaaa tttcacaaat aaagcatttt tttcactgca
     6121 ttctagttgt ggtttgtcca aactcatcaa tgtatcttat gtcctcacag gaacgaagtc
     6181 cctaaagaaa cagtggcagc caggtttagc cccggaattg actggattcc ttttttaggg
     6241 cccattggta tggctttttc cccgtatccc cccaggtgtc tgcaggctca aagagcagcg
     6301 agaagcgttc agaggaaagc gatcccgtgc caccttcccc gtgcccgggc tgtccccgca
     6361 cgctgccggc tcggggatgc ggggggagcg ccggaccgga gcggagcccc gggcggctcg
     6421 ctgctgcccc ctagcggggg agggacgtaa ttacatccct gggggctttg ggggggggct
     6481 gtccctcttg aacgaccgcc accgcggtgg agctccagct tttgttccct ttagtgaggg
     6541 ttaattaaat cttaatacga ctcactatag ggcgaattgg gaaccgggcc ccccctggag
     6601 atcgacggta tccataagct tgatatctat aacaagaaaa tatatatata ataagttatc
     6661 acgtaagtag aacatgaaat aacaatataa ttatcgtatg agttaaatct taaaagtcac
     6721 gtaaaagata atcatgcgtc attttgactc acgcggtcgt tatagttcaa aatcagtgac
     6781 acttaccgca ttgacaagca cgcctcacgg gagctccaag cggcgactga gatgtcctaa
     6841 atgcacagcg acggattcgc gctatttaga aagagagagc aatatttcaa gaatgcatgc
     6901 gtcaatttta cgcagactat ctttctaggg ttaatctagc tgcatcagga tcatagcggc
     6961 cgccagcttg gcgtaatcat ggtcatagct gtttcctgtg tgaaattgtt atccgctcac
     7021 aattccacac aacatacgag ccggaagcat aaagtgtaaa gcctggggtg cctaatgagt
     7081 gagctaactc acattaattg cgttgcgctc actgcccgct ttccagtcgg gaaacctgtc
     7141 gtgccagctg cattaatgaa tcggccaacg cgcggggaga ggcggtttgc gtattgggcg
     7201 ctcttccgct tcctcgctca ctgactcgct gcgctcggtc gttcggctgc ggcgagcggt
     7261 atcagctcac tcaaaggcgg taatacggtt atccacagaa tcaggggata acgcaggaaa
     7321 gaacatgtga gcaaaaggcc agcaaaaggc caggaaccgt aaaaaggccg cgttgctggc
     7381 gtttttccat aggctccgcc cccctgacga gcatcacaaa aatcgacgct caagtcagag
     7441 gtggcgaaac ccgacaggac tataaagata ccaggcgttt ccccctggaa gctccctcgt
     7501 gcgctctcct gttccgaccc tgccgcttac cggatacctg tccgcctttc tcccttcggg
     7561 aagcgtggcg ctttctcata gctcacgctg taggtatctc agttcggtgt aggtcgttcg
     7621 ctccaagctg ggctgtgtgc acgaaccccc cgttcagccc gaccgctgcg ccttatccgg
     7681 taactatcgt cttgagtcca acccggtaag acacgactta tcgccactgg cagcagccac
     7741 tggtaacagg attagcagag cgaggtatgt aggcggtgct acagagttct tgaagtggtg
     7801 gcctaactac ggctacacta gaagaacagt atttggtatc tgcgctctgc tgaagccagt
     7861 taccttcgga aaaagagttg gtagctcttg atccggcaaa caaaccaccg ctggtagcgg
     7921 tggttttttt gtttgcaagc agcagattac gcgcagaaaa aaaggatctc aagaagatcc
     7981 tttgatcttt tctacggggt ctgacgctca gtggaacgaa aactcacgtt aagggatttt
     8041 ggtcatgaga ttatcaaaaa ggatcttcac ctagatcctt ttaaattaaa aatgaagttt
     8101 taaatcaatc taaagtatat atgagtaaac ttggtctgac agttaccaat gcttaatcag
     8161 tgaggcacct atctcagcga tctgtctatt tcgttcatcc atagttgcct gactccccgt
     8221 cgtgtagata actacgatac gggagggctt accatctggc cccagtgctg caatgatacc
     8281 gcgagaccca cgctcaccgg ctccagattt atcagcaata aaccagccag ccggaagggc
     8341 cgagcgcaga agtggtcctg caactttatc cgcctccatc cagtctatta attgttgccg
     8401 ggaagctaga gtaagtagtt cgccagttaa tagtttgcgc aacgttgttg ccattgctac
     8461 aggcatcgtg gtgtcacgct cgtcgtttgg tatggcttca ttcagctccg gttcccaacg
     8521 atcaaggcga gttacatgat cccccatgtt gtgcaaaaaa gcggttagct ccttcggtcc
     8581 tccgatcgtt gtcagaagta agttggccgc agtgttatca ctcatggtta tggcagcact
     8641 gcataattct cttactgtca tgccatccgt aagatgcttt tctgtgactg gtgagtactc
     8701 aaccaagtca ttctgagaat agtgtatgcg gcgaccgagt tgctcttgcc cggcgtcaat
     8761 acgggataat accgcgccac atagcagaac tttaaaagtg ctcatcattg gaaaacgttc
     8821 ttcggggcga aaactctcaa ggatcttacc gctgttgaga tccagttcga tgtaacccac
     8881 tcgtgcaccc aactgatctt cagcatcttt tactttcacc agcgtttctg ggtgagcaaa
     8941 aacaggaagg caaaatgccg caaaaaaggg aataagggcg acacggaaat gttgaatact
     9001 catactcttc ctttttcaat attattgaag catttatcag ggttattgtc tcatgagcgg
     9061 atacatattt gaatgtattt agaaaaataa acaaataggg gttccgcgca catttccccg
     9121 aaaagtgcca cctgacgtct aagaaaccat tattatcatg acattaacct ataaaaatag
     9181 gcgtatcacg aggccctttc gtc   
//
